>Addgene plasmid #234980 | pLVX-TRE3G-LbNOX-Flag | addgene full sequence | sequence record 467486 | Addgene NGS Result
TTGAGATCCTTTTTTTCTGCGCGTAATCTGCTGCTTGCAAACAAAAAAACCACCGCTACCAGCGGTGGTT
TGTTTGCCGGATCAAGAGCTACCAACTCTTTTTCCGAAGGTAACTGGCTTCAGCAGAGCGCAGATACCAA
ATACTGTTCTTCTAGTGTAGCCGTAGTTAGGCCACCACTTCAAGAACTCTGTAGCACCGCCTACATACCT
CGCTCTGCTAATCCTGTTACCAGTGGCTGCTGCCAGTGGCGATAAGTCGTGTCTTACCGGGTTGGACTCA
AGACGATAGTTACCGGATAAGGCGCAGCGGTCGGGCTGAACGGGGGGTTCGTGCACACAGCCCAGCTTGG
AGCGAACGACCTACACCGAACTGAGATACCTACAGCGTGAGCTATGAGAAAGCGCCACGCTTCCCGAAGG
GAGAAAGGCGGACAGGTATCCGGTAAGCGGCAGGGTCGGAACAGGAGAGCGCACGAGGGAGCTTCCAGGG
GGAAACGCCTGGTATCTTTATAGTCCTGTCGGGTTTCGCCACCTCTGACTTGAGCGTCGATTTTTGTGAT
GCTCGTCAGGGGGGCGGAGCCTATGGAAAAACGCCAGCAACGCGGCCTTTTTACGGTTCCTGGCCTTTTG
CTGGCCTTTTGCTCACATGTTCTTTCCTGCGTTATCCCCTGATTCTGTGGATAACCGTATTACCGCCTTT
GAGTGAGCTGATACCGCTCGCCGCAGCCGAACGACCGAGCGCAGCGAGTCAGTGAGCGAGGAAGCGGAAG
AGCGCCCAATACGCAAACCGCCTCTCCCCGCGCGTTGGCCGATTCATTAATGCAGCTGGCACGACAGGTT
TCCCGACTGGAAAGCGGGCAGTGAGCGCAACGCAATTAATGTGAGTTAGCTCACTCATTAGGCACCCCAG
GCTTTACACTTTATGCTTCCGGCTCGTATGTTGTGTGGAATTGTGAGCGGATAACAATTTCACACAGGAA
ACAGCTATGACCATGATTACGCCAAGCTCTAGCTAGAGGTCGACGGTAAACGCTAGCAATGTCAAGGCCT
CTCACTCTCTGATATTCATTTCTTTGCAAGTTATAAATACTGAATAATAAGATGACATGAACTACTACTG
CTAGAGATTTTCCACACTGACTAAAAGGGTCTGAGGGATCTCTAGTTACCAGAGTCACACAACAGACGGG
CACACACTACTTGAAGCACTCAAGGCAAGCTTTATTGAGGCTTAAGCAGTGGGTTCCCTAGTTAGCCAGA
GAGCTCCCAGGCTCAGATCTGGTCTAACCAGAGAGACCCAGTACAGGCAAAAAGCAGCTGCTTATATGCA
GGATCTGAGGGCTCGCCACTCCCCAGTCCCGCCCAGGCCACGCCTCCCTGGAAAGTCCCCAGCGGAAAGT
CCCTTGTAGCAAGCTCGATATCAGCAGTTCTTGAAGTACTCCGGATGCAGCTCTCGGGCCACGTGATGAA
ATGCTAGGCGGCTGTCAAACCTCCACTCTAACACTTCTCTCTCCGGGTCATCCATCCCATGCAGGCTCAC
AGGGTGTAACAAGCTGGTGTTCTCTCCTTTATTGGCCTCTTCTACCTTATCTGGCTCAACTGGTACTAGC
TTGTAGCACCATCCAAAGGTCAGTGGATATCTGACCCCTGGCCCTGGTGTGTAGTTCTGCTAATCAGGGA
AGTAGCCTTGTGTGTGGTAGATCCACAGATCAAGGATATCTTGTCTTCGTTGGGAGTGAATTAGCCCTTC
CAGTCCCCTCTTTTCTTTTAAAAAGTGGCTAAGATCTACAGCTGCCTTGTAAGTCATTGGTCTTAAAGGT
ACCTGAGGTGTGACTGGAAAACCCACCTCCTCCTCCTCTTGTGCTTCTAGCCAGGCACAATCAGCATTGG
TAGCTGCTGTATTGCTACTTGTGATTGCTCCATGTTTTTCTAGGTCTCGACTGCAGAATTAATTCCAGGC
GGGGAGGCGGCCCAAAGGGAGATCCGACTCGTCTGAGGGCGAAGGCGAAGACGCGGAAGAGGCCGCAGAG
CCGGCAGCAGGCCGCGGGAAGGAAGGTCCGCTGGATTGAGGGCCGAAGGGACGTAGCAGAAGGACGTCCC
GCGCAGAATCCAGGTGGCAACACAGGCGAGCAGCCATGGAAAGGACGTCAGCTTCCCCGACAACACCACG
GAATTGTCAGTGCCCAACAGCCGAGCCCCTGTCCAGCAGCGGGCAAGGCAGGCGGCGATGAGTTCCGCCG
TGGCAATAGGGAGGGGGAAAGCGAAAGTCCCGGAAAGGAGCTGACAGGTGGTGGCAATGCCCCAACCAGT
GGGGGTTGCGTCAGCAAACACAGTGCACACCACGCCACGTTGCCTGACAACGGGCCACAACTCCTCATAA
AGAGACAGCAACCAGGATTTATACAAGGAGGAGAAAATGAAAGCCATACGGGAAGCAATAGCATGATACA
AAGGCATTAAAGCAGCGTATCCACATAGCGTAAAAGGAGCAACATAGTTAAGAATACCAGTCAATCTTTC
ACAAATTTTGTAATCCAGAGGTTGATTGTTCCAGACGCGCCCGTCAGGCACCGGGCTTGCGGGTCATGCA
CCAGGTGCGCGGTCCTTCGGGCACCTCGACGTCGGCGGTGACGGTGAAGCCGAGCCGCTCGTAGAAGGGG
AGGTTGCGGGGCGCGGAGGTCTCCAGGAAGGCGGGCACCCCGGCGCGCTCGGCCGCCTCCACTCCGGGGA
GCACGACGGCGCTGCCCAGACCCTTGCCCTGGTGGTCGGGCGAGACGCCGACGGTGGCCAGGAACCACGC
GGGCTCCTTGGGCCGGTGCGGCGCCAGGAGGCCTTCCATCTGTTGCTGCGCGGCCAGCCGGGAACCGCTC
AACTCGGCCATGCGCGGGCCGATCTCGGCGAACACCGCCCCCGCTTCGACGCTCTCCGGCGTGGTCCAGA
CCGCCACCGCGGCGCCGTCGTCCGCGACCCACACCTTGCCGATGTCGAGCCCGACGCGCGTGAGGAAGAG
TTCTTGCAGCTCGGTGACCCGCTCGATGTGGCGGTCCGGATCGACGGTGTGGCGCGTGGCGGGGTAGTCG
GCGAACGCGGCGGCGAGGGTGCGTACGGCCCTGGGGACGTCGTCGCGGGTGGCGAGGCGCACCGTGGGCT
TGTACTCGGTCATGGTAAGCTTGGGCTGCAGGTCGAAAGGCCCGGAGATGAGGAAGAGGAGAACAGCGCG
GCAGACGTGCGCTTTTGAAGCGTGCAGAATGCCGGGCCTCCGGAGGACCTTCGGGCGCCCGCCCCGCCCC
TGAGCCCGCCCCTGAGCCCGCCCCCGGACCCACCCCTTCCCAGCCTCTGAGCCCAGAAAGCGAAGGAGCA
AAGCTGCTATTGGCCGCTGCCCCAAAGGCCTACCCGCTTCCATTGCTCAGCGGTGCTGTCCATCTGCACG
AGACTAGTGAGACGTGCTACTTCCATTTGTCACGTCCTGCACGACGCGAGCTGCGGGGCGGGGGGGAACT
TCCTGACTAGGGGAGGAGTAGAAGGTGGCGCGAAGGGGCCACCAAAGAACGGAGCCGGTTGGCGCCTACC
GGTGGATGTGGAATGTGTGCGAGGCCAGAGGCCACTTGTGTAGCGCCAAGTGCCCAGCGGGGCTGCTAAA
GCGCATGCTCCAGACTGCCTTGGGAAAAGCGCCTCCCCTACCCGGTAGAATTCCATATGACGCGTCCCGG
GGCGGCCGCGGGCCCGGATCCTTACTTGTCATCGTCATCCTTGTAATCCATAGATCCACCAGATCCACCA
GATCCACCAGCGTTGACGGATTGGGCCACTTTAGCTTGGGCAGCCTGGGCGAGAATGTTCAGGTAGTTGA
AGGGCCTGTCGAAATTGGGCTGGAACAGCATGTCCACCATGGCCAGGTCATCGATGGTGTTCTCGTTCTG
GATGCAGACGGACAGGGTATTAGCGCTCTGGGACACGTCGTATTTGGACATCAGGGCGCCTCCCAGGATT
CTGTGTGTATCGGGGTCGAAGACCAGGCTCATGAGGACGGGCTCGGTGGAAGGCATGAACTCGGGCCTAT
AGTTGTCCTCCACGATGACCTGCTCGGCATTGAGGCCTTGTTGCTTGGCGGCGGCCAGTGTGAGGCCTGT
GGAGACAATTGTCCTGTCATAGAGGGCCAGTCCGGAGCTGGACTGGGTTCCCATGTACTTCACTGTGGGC
TTGACGAGGTTCTTTCCGACGAGGATTCCCTGCCTGACGGCGTTGGTAGCGAGGGGAATGTAGGCGTTTT
GGTGTGTGGGGTTGTAATGGACGGCGGCGGAGTCGCCAGCAGCGAAAATATCAGGGTTGCTGGACCTCAT
GTAGTCGTCGGTAATGATGGCGCCGTTAGGGGCCATGTCCACTTTGCCTTTCAGCAGGTCTGTGTTGGGC
CTAAAGCCAATGCAGAGGATGGCCAGGTCGGTCTCATAGGAGTTCTTGTCTGTCTTGATTGTGAGGCCGG
TGGCGCTGTCGGTGAAGCTCTCCACTGTCTCGCCCAGAGCGAGTTGCACGCCATGGTCCCTGTAGTCCTG
TTCGATGACGTCGGTGAAGTCGGCATCGAAGTACTTGGGCATGACCCTAGCCATGGCGTCAATCAGGGTG
ACGTCGTGGCCTGTTGTGGAGTAGGCCTCGGCCAGTTCGGCTCCGATGTATCCGGCGCCGATGACGGTGA
TCCTCTTGGCCTCCTTGGCGTCCTCAATCAGAGCCTGGGCGTGGGCCCAATTCTTGCAGAGCTTCACCCT
ATCGCTGTCGATGCCGGGGATTTTGGGCACGATAGGCCAGCTTCCGGAGGTCATCACCAGTTTGTCGTAG
GACTCGGTGGTCTGGGCGTGATTGGTGAGGTCCTCGACTGTGACGGTCTTTTGGTCAGGGTCGATGGCCA
GCACGTTGTGGTTCATCTGCACATTAGCGCCCAGCTTCTGCAGTTCTTCAGGGGAGCTGTAGAAGAGGCC
TTGGGGATCGGCCACTTTTCCGCCCAGGTAGAGGGCGATGCCACAGGACAGGAAGGAGATCACATCGTTC
CTCTCGTAGACGGTGACCTCGGCGTCAGGGTGCTCAGCGAGGATTTGCTTGATGGCGAAGGTGCCGGCAT
GGGTGCATCCGACCACGGTGACCTTCATCCCCATGGTGGGGATCCAAGTATAAGACAAAAGTGTTGTGGA
ATTGCTCCAGGCGATCTGACGGTTCACTAAACGAGCTCTGCTTTTATAGGCGCCCACCGTACACGCCTAC
CTCGACATACGTTCTCTATCACTGATAGGGAGTAAACTGGATATACGTTCTCTATCACTGATAGGGAGTA
AACTGTAGATACGTTCTCTATCACTGATAGGGAGTAAACTGGTCATACGTTCTCTATCACTGATAGGGAG
TAAACTCCTTATACGTTCTCTATCACTGATAGGGAGTAAAGTCTGCATACGTTCTCTATCACTGATAGGG
AGTAAACTCTTCATACGTTCTCTATCACTGATAGGGAGTAAACTCGAGTGAAGACGAAAGGGCCTCATCG
ATAAACTGGATCTCTGCTGTCCCTGTAATAAACCCGAAAATTTTGAATTTTTGTAATTTGTTTTTGTAAT
TCTTTAGTTTGTATGTCTGTTGCTATTATGTCTACTATTCTTTCCCCTGCACTGTACCCCCCAATCCCCC
CTTTTCTTTTAAAGGCGATACCGTCGAGATCCGTTCACTAATCGAATGGATCTGTCTCTGTCTCTCTCTC
CACCTTCTTCTTCTATTCCTTCGGGCCTGTCGGGTCCCCTCGGGGTTGGGAGGTGGGTCTGAAACGATAA
TGGTGAATATCCCTGCCTAACTCTATTCACTATAGAAAGTACAGCAAAAACTATTCTTAAACCTACCAAG
CCTCCTACTATCATTATGAATAATTTTATATACCACAGCCAATTTGTTATGTTAAACCAATTCCACAAAC
TTGCCCATTTATCTAATTCCAATAATTCTTGTTCATTCTTTTCTTGCTGGTTTTGCGATTCTTCAATTAA
GGAGTGTATTAAGCTTGTGTAATTGTTAATTTCTCTGTCCCACTCCATCCAGGTCGTGTGATTCCAAATC
TGTTCCAGAGATTTATTACTCCAACTAGCATTCCAAGGCACAGCAGTGGTGCAAATGAGTTTTCCAGAGC
AACCCCAAATCCCCAGGAGCTGTTGATCCTTTAGGTATCTTTCCACAGCCAGGATTCTTGCCTGGAGCTG
CTTGATGCCCCAGACTGTGAGTTGCAACAGATGCTGTTGCGCCTCAATAGCCCTCAGCAAATTGTTCTGC
TGCTGCACTATACCAGACAATAATTGTCTGGCCTGTACCGTCAGCGTCATTGACGCTGCGCCCATAGTGC
TTCCTGCTGCTCCCAAGAACCCAAGGAACAAAGCTCCTATTCCCACTGCTCTTTTTTCTCTCTGCACCAC
TCTTCTCTTTGCCTTGGTGGGTGCTACTCCTAATGGTTCAATTTTTACTACTTTATATTTATATAATTCA
CTTCTCCAATTGTCCCTCATATCTCCTCCTCCAGGTCTGAAGATCAGCGGCCGGCCGCTTGCTGTGCGGT
GGTCTTACTTTTGTTTTGCTCTTCCTCTATCTTGTCTAAAGCTTCCTTGGTGTCTTTTATCTCTATCCTT
TGATGCACACAATAGAGGGTTGCTACTGTATTATATAATGATCTAAGTTCTTCTGATCCTGTCTGAAGGG
ATGGTTGTAGCTGTCCCAGTATTTGTCTACAGCCTTCTGATGTTTCTAACAGGCCAGGATTAACTGCGAA
TCGTTCTAGCTCCCTGCTTGCCCATACTATATGTTTTAATTTATATTTTTTCTTTCCCCCTGGCCTTAAC
CGAATTTTTTCCCATCGCGATCTAATTCTCCCCCGCTTAATACTGACGCTCTCGCACCCATCTCTCTCCT
TCTAGCCTCCGCTAGTCAAAATTTTTGGCGTACTCACCAGTCGCCGCCCCTCGCCTCTTGCCGTGCGCGC
TTCAGCAAGCCGAGTCCTGCGTCGAGAGAGCTCCTCTGGTTTCCCTTTCGCTTTCAAGTCCCTGTTCGGG
CGCCACTGCTAGAGATTTTCCACACTGACTAAAAGGGTCTGAGGGATCTCTAGTTACCAGAGTCACACAA
CAGACGGGCACACACTACTTGAAGCACTCAAGGCAAGCTTTATTGAGGCTTAAGCAGTGGGTTCCCTAGT
TAGCCAGAGAGCTCCCAGGCTCAGATCTGGTCTAACCAGAGAGACCCAGTACAGGCAAAAAGCAGCTGCT
TATATGCAGGATCTGAGGGCTCGCCACTCCCCAGTCCCGCCCAGGCCACGCCTCCCTGGAAAGTCCCCAG
CGGAAAGTCCCTTGTAGCAAGCTCGATATCAGCAGTTCTTGAAGTACTCCGGATGCAGCTCTCGGGCCAC
GTGATGAAATGCTAGGCGGCTGTCAAACCTCCACTCTAACACTTCTCTCTCCGGGTCATCCATCCCATGC
AGGCTCACAGGGTGTAACAAGCTGGTGTTCTCTCCTTTATTGGCCTCTTCTACCTTATCTGGCTCAACTG
GTACTAGCTTGTAGCACCATCCAAAGGTCAGTGGATATCTGACCCCTGGCCCTGGTGTGTAGTTCTGCTA
ATCAGGGAAGTAGCCTTGTGTGTGGTAGATCCACAGATCAAGGATATCTTGTCTTCTTTGGGAGTGAATT
AGCCCTTCCAACTACTAAGTTTGTAGTACATATTTAACAAATACAATTTCTTTAAAATGAAAATAATTCA
GAGGAATCACAGGTTTAGAGTAAATGAAACCACAGGTAATTGGCAGTGGTAATAGGGTATGGGGTGGGAA
GTTTGGGATGATTTTGGTTAGCTTGAGTTATCCAGTTGATCCAGACATGATAAGATACATTGATGAGTTT
GGACAAACCACAACTAGAATGCAGTGAAAAAAATGCTTTATTTGTGAAATTTGTGATGCTATTGCTTTAT
TTGTAACCATTATAAGCTGCAATAAACAAGTTGATCTCCCGATCCGTCGACGTCAGGTGGCACTTTTCGG
GGAAATGTGCGCGGAACCCCTATTTGTTTATTTTTCTAAATACATTCAAATATGTATCCGCTCATGAGAC
AATAACCCTGATAAATGCTTCAATAATATTGAAAAAGGAAGAGTATGAGTATTCAACATTTCCGTGTCGC
CCTTATTCCCTTTTTTGCGGCATTTTGCCTTCCTGTTTTTGCTCACCCAGAAACGCTGGTGAAAGTAAAA
GATGCTGAAGATCAGTTGGGTGCACGAGTGGGTTACATCGAACTGGATCTCAACAGCGGTAAGATCCTTG
AGAGTTTTCGCCCCGAAGAACGTTTTCCAATGATGAGCACTTTTAAAGTTCTGCTATGTGGCGCGGTATT
ATCCCGTATTGACGCCGGGCAAGAGCAACTCGGTCGCCGCATACACTATTCTCAGAATGACTTGGTTGAG
TACTCACCAGTCACAGAAAAGCATCTTACGGATGGCATGACAGTAAGAGAATTATGCAGTGCTGCCATAA
CCATGAGTGATAACACTGCGGCCAACTTACTTCTGACAACGATCGGAGGACCGAAGGAGCTAACCGCTTT
TTTGCACAACATGGGGGATCATGTAACTCGCCTTGATCGTTGGGAACCGGAGCTGAATGAAGCCATACCA
AACGACGAGCGTGACACCACGATGCCTGTAGCAATGGCAACAACGTTGCGCAAACTATTAACTGGCGAAC
TACTTACTCTAGCTTCCCGGCAACAATTAATAGACTGGATGGAGGCGGATAAAGTTGCAGGACCACTTCT
GCGCTCGGCCCTTCCGGCTGGCTGGTTTATTGCTGATAAATCTGGAGCCGGTGAGCGTGGGTCTCGCGGT
ATCATTGCAGCACTGGGGCCAGATGGTAAGCCCTCCCGTATCGTAGTTATCTACACGACGGGGAGTCAGG
CAACTATGGATGAACGAAATAGACAGATCGCTGAGATAGGTGCCTCACTGATTAAGCATTGGTAACTGTC
AGACCAAGTTTACTCATATATACTTTAGATTGATTTAAAACTTCATTTTTAATTTAAAAGGATCTAGGTG
AAGATCCTTTTTGATAATCTCATGACCAAAATCCCTTAACGTGAGTTTTCGTTCCACTGAGCGTCAGACC
CCGTAGAAAAGATCAAAGGATCTTC
Features (pLannotate 1.2.2; 23 found; start..end, strand, type, name):
      1..589     +  rep_origin     ori: high-copy-number ColE1/pMB1/pBR322/pUC origin of replication
    772..864     +  CDS            lacI (fragment): lac repressor; lacI; The lac repressor binds to the lac operator to inhibit transcription in E. coli. This inhibition can be relieved by adding lactose or isopropyl-β-D-thiogalactopyranoside (IPTG).
    877..898     +  protein_bind   CAP binding site: CAP binding activates transcription in the presence of cAMP. E. coli catabolite activator protein
    913..943     +  promoter       lac promoter: promoter for the E. coli lac operon
    951..967     +  protein_bind   lac operator: The lac repressor binds to the lac operator to inhibit transcription in E. coli. This inhibition can be relieved by adding lactose or isopropyl-β-D-thiogalactopyranoside (IPTG). lac repressor encoded by lacI
   1119..1376    -  LTR            5' LTR (truncated): truncated 5' long terminal repeat (LTR) from HIV-1
   1424..1942    -  CDS            nef (fragment): NEF_HV1BR - Experimental evidence at protein level: Swiss-Prot protein existence level 1. Extracellular Nef protein targets CD4(+) T-lymphocytes for apoptosis by interacting with CXCR4 surface receptors (PubMed:14990729). From Human immunodeficiency virus type 1 group M subtype B (isolate BRU/LAI) (HIV-1).
   1959..2547    -  misc_feature   WPRE: woodchuck hepatitis virus posttranscriptional regulatory element
   2564..3163    -  CDS            PuroR: puromycin N-acetyltransferase; pac from Streptomyces alboniger; confers resistance to puromycin
   3184..3683    -  promoter       PGK promoter: mouse phosphoglycerate kinase 1 promoter
   3735..3758    -  CDS            FLAG: FLAG® epitope tag, followed by an enterokinase cleavage site
   3822..5138    -  CDS            nox: NAOX_ENTFA - Experimental evidence at protein level: Swiss-Prot protein existence level 1. Catalyzes the four-electron reduction of molecular oxygen to water. From Enterococcus faecalis (strain ATCC 700802 / V583).
   5156..5505    -  promoter       TRE3GV promoter: 3rd-generation Tet-responsive promoter that can be activated by binding of Tet-On® 3G, optimized for retroviral and lentiviral vectors
   5568..5683    -  misc_feature   cPPT/CTS: central polypurine tract and central termination sequence of HIV-1 (lacking the first T)
   5698..5798    -  CDS            Rev (fragment): human immunodeficiency virus 1 (HIV-1) Rev protein; rev; enhances nuclear export of unspliced and incompletely spliced viral mRNAs
   6175..6408    -  misc_feature   RRE: The Rev response element (RRE) of HIV-1 allows for Rev-dependent mRNA export from the nucleus to the cytoplasm.
   6583..6921    -  CDS            HIV-1 gag (fragment): gag protein from human immunodeficiency virus 1; gag
   6905..7030    -  misc_feature   HIV-1 Ψ: packaging signal of human immunodeficiency virus type 1
   7077..7334    -  LTR            5' LTR (truncated): truncated 5' long terminal repeat (LTR) from HIV-1
   7382..7711    -  CDS            nef (fragment): NEF_HV1BR - Experimental evidence at protein level: Swiss-Prot protein existence level 1. Extracellular Nef protein targets CD4(+) T-lymphocytes for apoptosis by interacting with CXCR4 surface receptors (PubMed:14990729). From Human immunodeficiency virus type 1 group M subtype B (isolate BRU/LAI) (HIV-1).
   7878..8012    -  polyA_signal   SV40 poly(A) signal: SV40 polyadenylation signal
   8060..8164    +  promoter       AmpR promoter: bla
   8165..9025    +  CDS            AmpR: β-lactamase; bla; confers resistance to ampicillin, carbenicillin, and related antibiotics
