[The description below was written by a language model from this plasmid's Addgene catalogue record and pLannotate feature annotations shown in this document.]
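Description:
pLVX-TRE3G-LbNOX-Flag is an HIV-1-based lentiviral transfer plasmid for doxycycline-inducible expression of LbNOX, the water-forming NADH oxidase from Lactobacillus brevis, in mammalian cells; the catalogue entry specifies mouse cell lines. It is built on the pLVX-TRE3G backbone and is propagated in E. coli through a high-copy ColE1/pUC-type origin with ampicillin resistance (β-lactamase). The catalogue gives a total size of 9,244 bp, slightly larger than the 9,195 nt sequenced record from which the feature table was generated.

The viral segment lies on the reverse strand of the annotated sequence and contains two LTR-derived elements with adjoining nef-fragment matches, flanking the Ψ packaging signal, a gag fragment, the Rev response element for Rev-dependent nuclear export of the genomic RNA, and the cPPT/CTS, which aids nuclear import and transduction. Downstream, the TRE3GV promoter, a third-generation Tet-responsive promoter optimized for lentiviral use, drives the LbNOX open reading frame fused to a C-terminal FLAG epitope for detection. The annotation tool labelled this coding region by homology to the Enterococcus faecalis NADH oxidase, but the catalogue identifies it as the L. brevis enzyme. Because TRE3GV is activated only by the Tet-On 3G transactivator, which is not encoded here, that protein must be supplied separately. A mouse PGK promoter drives puromycin N-acetyltransferase for selection of transduced cells, and a WPRE enhances transcript expression.

LbNOX oxidizes NADH to NAD+ while reducing oxygen to water, so it serves as a genetically encoded tool for manipulating the cellular NADH/NAD+ ratio. The associated study concerns mitochondrial membrane potential and integrated stress response signalling during ATP synthase dysfunction.
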