Addgene plasmid #234980: pLVX-TRE3G-LbNOX-Flag
Purpose: Expresses LbNOX in mouse cell lines
Depositing lab: Denis Titov. Depositing organization: University of California, Berkeley. Publication: Genetically encoded tool for manipulation of DeltaPsim identifies its role as the driver of ISR induced by ATP synthase dysfunction. Choe M, Ekvik AE, Stalnaker G, Shin HR, Titov DV. Cell Chem Biol. 2025 Apr 17;32(4):620-630.e6. doi: 10.1016/j.chembiol.2025.03.007. PubMed 40250406.
Backbone
  Vector backbone: pLVX-TRE3G
  Total vector size (bp): 9244
  Vector type: Mammalian Expression, Lentiviral
  Selectable markers: Puromycin
Growth in bacteria
  Bacterial resistance: Ampicillin, 100 μg/mL
  Growth temperature: 37°C
  Growth strain: NEB Stable
  Copy number: High Copy
Gene/Insert
  Gene/Insert name: LbNOX (alt name: H2O-forming NADH oxidase from Lactobacillus brevis)
  Species: Lactobacillus brevis
  Insert size (bp): 1406
  Tag / fusion protein: Flag (C terminal on insert)
  Cloning method: Gibson Cloning
  Sequencing primers: 5′ N/A
Terms and licenses: Academic/Nonprofit Terms; Industry Terms: Not Available to Industry
How to cite: pLVX-TRE3G-LbNOX-Flag was a gift from Denis Titov (Addgene plasmid # 234980 ; http://n2t.net/addgene:234980 ; RRID:Addgene_234980)
